Addgene plasmid #141615: TFORF0428
Purpose: Lentiviral vector for overexpressing the PBX1 transcription factor ORF with a unique 24-bp barcode. Barcodes facilitate identification of transcription factors in pooled screens.
Depositing lab: Feng Zhang. Depositing organization: Broad Institute. Publication: A transcription factor atlas of directed differentiation. Joung J, Ma S, Tay T, Geiger-Schuller KR, Kirchgatterer PC, Verdine VK, Guo B, Arias-Garcia MA, Allen WE, Singh A, Kuksenko O, Abudayyeh OO, Gootenberg JS, Fu Z, Macrae RK, Buenrostro JD, Regev A, Zhang F. Cell. 2023 Jan 5;186(1):209-229.e26. doi: 10.1016/j.cell.2022.11.026. PubMed 36608654.
Backbone
  Vector backbone: pLX_TRC317
  Backbone manufacturer: Broad Institute Genetic Perturbation Platform
  Backbone size w/o insert (bp): 8264
  Vector type: Mammalian Expression, Lentiviral
  Selectable markers: Puromycin
Growth in bacteria
  Bacterial resistance: Ampicillin, 100 μg/mL
  Growth temperature: 37°C
  Growth strain: NEB Stable
  Copy number: High Copy
Gene/Insert
  Gene/Insert name: PBX1
  Species: H. sapiens (human)
  Insert size (bp): 1364
  Entrez Gene: PBX1 (a.k.a. CAKUHED)
  Promoter: EF1a
  Cloning method: Unknown
  Sequencing primers: 5′ GGGTGGAGACTGAAGTTAGGCCAG; 3′ CACATAGCGTAAAAGGAGCAACATAG
Terms and licenses: Academic/Nonprofit Terms; Industry Terms: Not Available to Industry
Depositor comments: NM_001204963,ENST00000627490 . The transcription factor ORF portion of this plasmid was synthesized by Genewiz. Please test multiple small colonies in case of plasmid recombination. To make this collection available in a timely manner, a portion of this collection was not fully sequenced by Addgene. If an Addgene verified full plasmid sequence is not available, please contact us prior to placing an order to request the full sequence.
How to cite: TFORF0428 was a gift from Feng Zhang (Addgene plasmid # 141615 ; http://n2t.net/addgene:141615 ; RRID:Addgene_141615)
