[The description below was written by a language model from this plasmid's Addgene catalogue record and pLannotate feature annotations shown in this document.]
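Description:
TFORF0428 is a lentiviral mammalian expression plasmid built on the pLX_TRC317 backbone from the Broad Institute Genetic Perturbation Platform. It carries the human PBX1 transcription factor open reading frame together with a unique 24-bp barcode. In bacteria it is maintained at high copy through a ColE1/pUC-type origin and selected with ampicillin via the β-lactamase gene. An f1 origin and remnants of a lac/lacZα cloning region flanked by T3 and T7 promoters are also annotated in the backbone. The depositor notes that the plasmid may recombine during propagation, which is typical of LTR-containing vectors.

The viral portion has a third-generation, self-inactivating layout. An RSV promoter drives a truncated HIV-1 5' LTR, followed by the Ψ packaging signal with a gag fragment, the Rev response element for nuclear export of the genomic RNA, a cPPT/CTS element, and a ΔU3 3' LTR with a downstream SV40 polyadenylation signal. Between the LTRs are two expression units. An SV40 early promoter drives puromycin N-acetyltransferase for selection of transduced cells. The EF-1α promoter drives the synthesized PBX1 ORF, which corresponds to the transcript isoform cited by the depositor, and a WPRE downstream enhances transcript expression. The feature table does not annotate the barcode, so its exact position is not stated in the record, although a short U6 promoter fragment lies between the ORF and the WPRE.

The construct belongs to a barcoded transcription factor ORF collection. It is intended for overexpression of PBX1 individually or in pooled screens, such as directed-differentiation studies, where the barcode identifies which factor each cell received.
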