Features (pLannotate 1.2.2; 31 found; start..end, strand, type, name):
      5..231     +  promoter       RSV promoter: Rous sarcoma virus enhancer/promoter
    232..412     +  LTR            5' LTR (truncated): truncated 5' long terminal repeat (LTR) from HIV-1
    459..584     +  misc_feature   HIV-1 Ψ: packaging signal of human immunodeficiency virus type 1
    568..931     +  CDS            HIV-1 gag (fragment): gag protein from human immunodeficiency virus 1; gag
   1077..1310    +  misc_feature   RRE: The Rev response element (RRE) of HIV-1 allows for Rev-dependent mRNA export from the nucleus to the cytoplasm.
   1687..1713    +  CDS            Rev (fragment): human immunodeficiency virus 1 (HIV-1) Rev protein; rev; enhances nuclear export of unspliced and incompletely spliced viral mRNAs
   1720..1743    +  promoter       SV40 promoter (fragment): SV40 early promoter
   1744..1815    +  promoter       SV40 promoter (fragment): SV40 enhancer and early promoter
   1839..1974    +  rep_origin     SV40 ori: SV40 origin of replication
   2020..2616    +  CDS            PuroR (fragment): puromycin N-acetyltransferase; pac from Streptomyces; confers resistance to puromycin
   2665..2782    +  misc_feature   cPPT/CTS: central polypurine tract and central termination sequence of HIV-1
   2847..2913    +  CDS            small t antigen (fragment): SV40 (simian virus 40) small t antigen
   2920..4098    +  promoter       EF-1α promoter: strong constitutive promoter for human elongation factor EF-1α
   4115..5314    +  CDS            PBX1 (fragment): PBX1_HUMAN - Also known as PRL. Experimental evidence at protein level: Swiss-Prot protein existence level 1. [Isoform PBX1b]: As part of a PDX1:PBX1b:MEIS2B complex in pancreatic acinar cells, is involved in the transcriptional activation of the ELA1 enhancer; the complex binds to the enhancer B element and cooperates with the transcription factor 1 complex (PTF1) bound to the enhancer A element. From Homo sapiens (Human).
   5390..5443    +  promoter       U6 promoter (fragment): RNA polymerase III promoter for human U6 snRNA
   5485..6073    +  misc_feature   WPRE: woodchuck hepatitis virus posttranscriptional regulatory element
   6124..6143    +  misc_feature   cPPT/CTS (fragment): central polypurine tract and central termination sequence of HIV-1
   6145..6378    +  LTR            3' LTR (ΔU3): self-inactivating 3' long terminal repeat (LTR) from HIV-1
   6456..6577    +  polyA_signal   SV40 poly(A) signal: SV40 polyadenylation signal
   6617..6752    +  rep_origin     SV40 ori: SV40 origin of replication
   6773..6791    -  promoter       T7 promoter: promoter for bacteriophage T7 RNA polymerase
   6799..6954    +  CDS            lacZα (fragment): LacZα fragment of β-galactosidase; lacZ fragment
   6959..7387    +  rep_origin     f1 ori (sequence partly withheld): f1 bacteriophage origin of replication; arrow indicates direction of (+) strand synthesis
   7440..7544    +  promoter       AmpR promoter: bla
   7545..8405    +  CDS            AmpR: β-lactamase; bla; confers resistance to ampicillin, carbenicillin, and related antibiotics
   8576..9164    +  rep_origin     ori: high-copy-number ColE1/pMB1/pBR322/pUC origin of replication
   9347..9439    +  CDS            lacI (fragment): lac repressor; lacI; The lac repressor binds to the lac operator to inhibit transcription in E. coli. This inhibition can be relieved by adding lactose or isopropyl-β-D-thiogalactopyranoside (IPTG).
   9452..9473    +  protein_bind   CAP binding site: CAP binding activates transcription in the presence of cAMP. E. coli catabolite activator protein
   9488..9518    +  promoter       lac promoter: promoter for the E. coli lac operon
   9526..9542    +  protein_bind   lac operator: The lac repressor binds to the lac operator to inhibit transcription in E. coli. This inhibition can be relieved by adding lactose or isopropyl-β-D-thiogalactopyranoside (IPTG). lac repressor encoded by lacI
   9587..9605    +  promoter       T3 promoter: promoter for bacteriophage T3 RNA polymerase
>Addgene plasmid #141615 | TFORF0428 | addgene full sequence | sequence record 400568 | Addgene NGS Result
TTAATGTAGTCTTATGCAATACTCTTGTAGTCTTGCAACATGGTAACGATGAGTTAGCAACATGCCTTAC
AAGGAGAGAAAAAGCACCGTGCATGCCGATTGGTGGAAGTAAGGTGGTACGATCGTGCCTTATTAGGAAG
GCAACAGACGGGTCTGACATGGATTGGACGAACCACTGAATTGCCGCATTGCAGAGATATTGTATTTAAG
TGCCTAGCTCGATACATAAACGGGTCTCTCTGGTTAGACCAGATCTGAGCCTGGGAGCTCTCTGGCTAAC
TAGGGAACCCACTGCTTAAGCCTCAATAAAGCTTGCCTTGAGTGCTTCAAGTAGTGTGTGCCCGTCTGTT
GTGTGACTCTGGTAACTAGAGATCCCTCAGACCCTTTTAGTCAGTGTGGAAAATCTCTAGCAGTGGCGCC
CGAACAGGGACTTGAAAGCGAAAGGGAAACCAGAGGAGCTCTCTCGACGCAGGACTCGGCTTGCTGAAGC
GCGCACGGCAAGAGGCGAGGGGCGGCGACTGGTGAGTACGCCAAAAATTTTGACTAGCGGAGGCTAGAAG
GAGAGAGATGGGTGCGAGAGCGTCAGTATTAAGCGGGGGAGAATTAGATCGCGATGGGAAAAAATTCGGT
TAAGGCCAGGGGGAAAGAAAAAATATAAATTAAAACATATAGTATGGGCAAGCAGGGAGCTAGAACGATT
CGCAGTTAATCCTGGCCTGTTAGAAACATCAGAAGGCTGTAGACAAATACTGGGACAGCTACAACCATCC
CTTCAGACAGGATCAGAAGAACTTAGATCATTATATAATACAGTAGCAACCCTCTATTGTGTGCATCAAA
GGATAGAGATAAAAGACACCAAGGAAGCTTTAGACAAGATAGAGGAAGAGCAAAACAAAAGTAAGACCAC
CGCACAGCAAGCGGCCGCTGATCTTCAGACCTGGAGGAGGAGATATGAGGGACAATTGGAGAAGTGAATT
ATATAAATATAAAGTAGTAAAAATTGAACCATTAGGAGTAGCACCCACCAAGGCAAAGAGAAGAGTGGTG
CAGAGAGAAAAAAGAGCAGTGGGAATAGGAGCTTTGTTCCTTGGGTTCTTGGGAGCAGCAGGAAGCACTA
TGGGCGCAGCGTCAATGACGCTGACGGTACAGGCCAGACAATTATTGTCTGGTATAGTGCAGCAGCAGAA
CAATTTGCTGAGGGCTATTGAGGCGCAACAGCATCTGTTGCAACTCACAGTCTGGGGCATCAAGCAGCTC
CAGGCAAGAATCCTGGCTGTGGAAAGATACCTAAAGGATCAACAGCTCCTGGGGATTTGGGGTTGCTCTG
GAAAACTCATTTGCACCACTGCTGTGCCTTGGAATGCTAGTTGGAGTAATAAATCTCTGGAACAGATTTG
GAATCACACGACCTGGATGGAGTGGGACAGAGAAATTAACAATTACACAAGCTTAATACACTCCTTAATT
GAAGAATCGCAAAACCAGCAAGAAAAGAATGAACAAGAATTATTGGAATTAGATAAATGGGCAAGTTTGT
GGAATTGGTTTAACATAACAAATTGGCTGTGGTATATAAAATTATTCATAATGATAGTAGGAGGCTTGGT
AGGTTTAAGAATAGTTTTTGCTGTACTTTCTATAGTGAATAGAGTTAGGCAGGGATATTCACCATTATCG
TTTCAGACCCACCTCCCAACCCCGAGGGGACCCATGCATTGCATCTCAATTAGTCAGCAACCAGGTGTGG
AAAGTCCCCAGGCTCCCCAGCAGGCAGAAGTATGCAAAGCATGCGTCTCAATTAGTCAGCAACCATAGTC
CCGCCCCTAACTCCGCCCATCCCGCCCCTAACTCCGCCCAGTTCCGCCCATTCTCCGCCCCATGGCTGAC
TAATTTTTTTTATTTATGCAGAGGCCGAGGCCGCCTCGGCCTCTGAGCTATTCCAGAAGTAGTGAGGAGG
CTTTTTTGGAGGCCTAGGCTTTTGCAAAAAGCTTTCTAGAGGTACCACCGGAGCTTACCATGACCGAGTA
CAAGCCCACGGTGCGCCTCGCCACCCGCGACGACGTCCCCAGGGCCGTACGCACCCTCGCCGCCGCGTTC
GCCGACTACCCCGCCACGCGCCACACCGTCGATCCGGACCGCCACATCGAGCGGGTCACCGAGCTGCAAG
AACTCTTCCTCACGCGCGTCGGGCTCGACATCGGCAAGGTGTGGGTCGCGGACGACGGCGCCGCCGTGGC
GGTCTGGACCACGCCGGAGAGCGTCGAAGCGGGGGCGGTGTTCGCCGAGATCGGCCCGCGCATGGCCGAG
TTGAGCGGTTCCCGGCTGGCCGCGCAGCAACAGATGGAAGGCCTCCTGGCGCCGCACCGGCCCAAGGAGC
CCGCGTGGTTCCTGGCCACCGTCGGCGTCTCGCCCGACCACCAGGGCAAGGGTCTGGGCAGCGCCGTCGT
GCTCCCCGGAGTGGAGGCGGCCGAGCGCGCCGGGGTGCCCGCCTTCCTGGAGACCTCCGCGCCCCGCAAC
CTCCCCTTCTACGAGCGGCTCGGCTTCACCGTCACCGCCGACGTCGAGGTGCCCGAAGGACCGCGCACCT
GGTGCATGACCCGCAAGCCCGGTGCCAGTTAACGAATTCTAGATCTTGAGACAAATGGCAGTATTCATCC
ACAATTTTAAAAGAAAAGGGGGGATTGGGGGGTACAGTGCAGGGGAAAGAATAGTAGACATAATAGCAAC
AGACATACAAACTAAAGAATTACAAAAACAAATTACAAAAATTCAAAATTTTCGGGTTTATTACAGGGAC
AGCAGAGATCCACTTTGGCGCCGGCTCGAGGCCTGCAGGTGCAAAGATGGATAAAGTTTTAAACAGAGAG
GAATCTTTGCAGCTAATGGACCTTCTAGGTCTTGAAAGGAGTGGGAATTGGCTCCGGTGCCCGTCAGTGG
GCAGAGCGCACATCGCCCACAGTCCCCGAGAAGTTGGGGGGAGGGGTCGGCAATTGAACCGGTGCCTAGA
GAAGGTGGCGCGGGGTAAACTGGGAAAGTGATGTCGTGTACTGGCTCCGCCTTTTTCCCGAGGGTGGGGG
AGAACCGTATATAAGTGCAGTAGTCGCCGTGAACGTTCTTTTTCGCAACGGGTTTGCCGCCAGAACACAG
GTAAGTGCCGTGTGTGGTTCCCGCGGGCCTGGCCTCTTTACGGGTTATGGCCCTTGCGTGCCTTGAATTA
CTTCCACCTGGCTGCAGTACGTGATTCTTGATCCCGAGCTTCGGGTTGGAAGTGGGTGGGAGAGTTCGAG
GCCTTGCGCTTAAGGAGCCCCTTCGCCTCGTGCTTGAGTTGAGGCCTGGCCTGGGCGCTGGGGCCGCCGC
GTGCGAATCTGGTGGCACCTTCGCGCCTGTCTCGCTGCTTTCGATAAGTCTCTAGCCATTTAAAATTTTT
GATGACCTGCTGCGACGCTTTTTTTCTGGCAAGATAGTCTTGTAAATGCGGGCCAAGATCTGCACACTGG
TATTTCGGTTTTTGGGGCCGCGGGCGGCGACGGGGCCCGTGCGTCCCAGCGCACATGTTCGGCGAGGCGG
GGCCTGCGAGCGCGGCCACCGAGAATCGGACGGGGGTAGTCTCAAGCTGGCCGGCCTGCTCTGGTGCCTG
GCCTCGCGCCGCCGTGTATCGCCCCGCCCTGGGCGGCAAGGCTGGCCCGGTCGGCACCAGTTGCGTGAGC
GGAAAGATGGCCGCTTCCCGGCCCTGCTGCAGGGAGCTCAAAATGGAGGACGCGGCGCTCGGGAGAGCGG
GCGGGTGAGTCACCCACACAAAGGAAAAGGGCCTTTCCGTCCTCAGCCGTCGCTTCATGTGACTCCACGG
AGTACCGGGCGCCGTCCAGGCACCTCGATTAGTTCTCGAGCTTTTGGAGTACGTCGTCTTTAGGTTGGGG
GGAGGGGTTTTATGCGATGGAGTTTCCCCACACTGAGTGGGTGGAGACTGAAGTTAGGCCAGCTTGGCAC
TTGATGTAATTCTCCTTGGAATTTGCCCTTTTTGAGTTTGGATCTTGGTTCATTCTCAAGCCTCAGACAG
TGGTTCAAAGTTTTTTTCTTCCATTTCAGGTGTCGTGAGGCTAGCACCGCCACCATGGACGAGCAGCCCA
GGCTGATGCATTCCCATGCTGGGGTCGGGATGGCCGGACACCCCGGCCTGTCCCAGCACTTGCAGGATGG
GGCCGGAGGGACCGAGGGGGAGGGCGGGAGGAAGCAGGACATTGGAGACATTTTACAGCAAATTATGACC
ATCACAGACCAGAGTTTGGATGAGGCGCAGGCCAGAAAACATGCTTTAAACTGCCACAGAATGAAGCCTG
CCTTGTTTAATGTGTTGTGTGAAATCAAAGAAAAAACAGTTTTGAGTATCCGAGGAGCCCAGGAGGAGGA
ACCCACAGACCCCCAGCTGATGCGGCTGGACAACATGCTGTTAGCGGAAGGCGTGGCGGGGCCTGAGAAG
GGCGGAGGGTCGGCGGCAGCGGCGGCAGCGGCGGCGGCTTCTGGAGGGGCAGGTTCAGACAACTCAGTGG
AGCATTCAGATTACAGAGCCAAACTCTCACAGATCAGACAAATCTACCATACGGAGCTGGAGAAATACGA
GCAGGCCTGCAACGAGTTCACCACCCACGTGATGAATCTCCTGCGAGAGCAAAGCCGGACCAGGCCCATC
TCCCCAAAGGAGATTGAGCGGATGGTCAGCATCATCCACCGCAAGTTCAGCTCCATCCAGATGCAGCTCA
AGCAGAGCACGTGCGAGGCGGTGATGATCCTGCGTTCCCGATTTCTGGATGCGCGGCGGAAGAGACGGAA
TTTCAACAAGCAAGCGACAGAAATCCTGAATGAATATTTCTATTCCCATCTCAGCAACCCTTACCCCAGT
GAGGAAGCCAAAGAGGAGTTAGCCAAGAAGTGTGGCATCACAGTCTCCCAGGTATCAAACTGGTTTGGAA
ATAAGCGAATCCGGTACAAGAAGAACATAGGTAAATTTCAAGAGGAAGCCAATATTTATGCTGCCAAAAC
AGCTGTCACTGCTACCAATGTGTCAGCCCATGGAAGCCAAGCTAACTCGCCCTCAACTCCCAACTCGGCT
GGTTCTTCCAGTTCTTTTAACATGTCAAACTCTGGAGATTTGTTCATGAGCGTGCAGTCACTCAATGGGG
ATTCTTACCAAGGGGCCCAGGTTGGAGCCAACGTGCAATCACAGGTGGATACCCTTCGCCATGTTATCAG
CCAGACAGGAGGATACAGTGATGGACTCGCAGCCAGTCAGATGTACAGTCCGCAGGGCATCAGTCACCTC
CCCCGGCACCCCCGGCAAGCCCACTATCACTTCCGACTTCCAACGTGGCATCCGTAGTAATGAACTAGTC
CGTAACTTGAAAGTATTTCGATTTCTTGGCTTTATATATCTTGTGGAAAGGACGACTACCGGGACACTAC
TCATGTTCCACGCGTTAAGTCGACAATCAACCTCTGGATTACAAAATTTGTGAAAGATTGACTGGTATTC
TTAACTATGTTGCTCCTTTTACGCTATGTGGATACGCTGCTTTAATGCCTTTGTATCATGCTATTGCTTC
CCGTATGGCTTTCATTTTCTCCTCCTTGTATAAATCCTGGTTGCTGTCTCTTTATGAGGAGTTGTGGCCC
GTTGTCAGGCAACGTGGCGTGGTGTGCACTGTGTTTGCTGACGCAACCCCCACTGGTTGGGGCATTGCCA
CCACCTGTCAGCTCCTTTCCGGGACTTTCGCTTTCCCCCTCCCTATTGCCACGGCGGAACTCATCGCCGC
CTGCCTTGCCCGCTGCTGGACAGGGGCTCGGCTGTTGGGCACTGACAATTCCGTGGTGTTGTCGGGGAAA
TCATCGTCCTTTCCTTGGCTGCTCGCCTGTGTTGCCACCTGGATTCTGCGCGGGACGTCCTTCTGCTACG
TCCCTTCGGCCCTCAATCCAGCGGACCTTCCTTCCCGCGGCCTGCTGCCGGCTCTGCGGCCTCTTCCGCG
TCTTCGCCTTCGCCCTCAGACGAGTCGGATCTCCCTTTGGGCCGCCTCCCCGCGTCGACTTTAAGACCAA
TGACTTACAAGGCAGCTGTAGATCTTAGCCACTTTTTAAAAGAAAAGGGGGGACTGGAAGGGCTAATTCA
CTCCCAACGAAGACAAGATCTGCTTTTTGCTTGTACTGGGTCTCTCTGGTTAGACCAGATCTGAGCCTGG
GAGCTCTCTGGCTAACTAGGGAACCCACTGCTTAAGCCTCAATAAAGCTTGCCTTGAGTGCTTCAAGTAG
TGTGTGCCCGTCTGTTGTGTGACTCTGGTAACTAGAGATCCCTCAGACCCTTTTAGTCAGTGTGGAAAAT
CTCTAGCAGTACGTATAGTAGTTCATGTCATCTTATTATTCAGTATTTATAACTTGCAAAGAAATGAATA
TCAGAGAGTGAGAGGAACTTGTTTATTGCAGCTTATAATGGTTACAAATAAAGCAATAGCATCACAAATT
TCACAAATAAAGCATTTTTTTCACTGCATTCTAGTTGTGGTTTGTCCAAACTCATCAATGTATCTTATCA
TGTCTGGCTCTAGCTATCCCGCCCCTAACTCCGCCCATCCCGCCCCTAACTCCGCCCAGTTCCGCCCATT
CTCCGCCCCATGGCTGACTAATTTTTTTTATTTATGCAGAGGCCGAGGCCGCCTCGGCCTCTGAGCTATT
CCAGAAGTAGTGAGGAGGCTTTTTTGGAGGCCTAGGGACGTACCCAATTCGCCCTATAGTGAGTCGTATT
ACGCGCGCTCACTGGCCGTCGTTTTACAACGTCGTGACTGGGAAAACCCTGGCGTTACCCAACTTAATCG
CCTTGCAGCACATCCCCCTTTCGCCAGCTGGCGTAATAGCGAAGAGGCCCGCACCGATCGCCCTTCCCAA
CAGTTGCGCAGCCTGAATGGCGAATGGG
[124 nt withheld, positions 6959-7082]
C
[91 nt withheld, positions 7084-7174]
A
[49 nt withheld, positions 7176-7224]
CCTTTGACGTTGGAGTCCACGTTCTTT
[37 nt withheld, positions 7252-7288]
ACCCTATCTCGGTCTATTCTTTTGATTTATAAGGGATTTTGCCGATTTCGGCCTATTGGTTAAAAAATGA
GCTGATTTAACAAAAATTTAACGCGAATTTTAACAAAATATTAACGCTTACAATTTAGGTGGCACTTTTC
GGGGAAATGTGCGCGGAACCCCTATTTGTTTATTTTTCTAAATACATTCAAATATGTATCCGCTCATGAG
ACAATAACCCTGATAAATGCTTCAATAATATTGAAAAAGGAAGAGTATGAGTATTCAACATTTCCGTGTC
GCCCTTATTCCCTTTTTTGCGGCATTTTGCCTTCCTGTTTTTGCTCACCCAGAAACGCTGGTGAAAGTAA
AAGATGCTGAAGATCAGTTGGGTGCACGAGTGGGTTACATCGAACTGGATCTCAACAGCGGTAAGATCCT
TGAGAGTTTTCGCCCCGAAGAACGTTTTCCAATGATGAGCACTTTTAAAGTTCTGCTATGTGGCGCGGTA
TTATCCCGTATTGACGCCGGGCAAGAGCAACTCGGTCGCCGCATACACTATTCTCAGAATGACTTGGTTG
AGTACTCACCAGTCACAGAAAAGCATCTTACGGATGGCATGACAGTAAGAGAATTATGCAGTGCTGCCAT
AACCATGAGTGATAACACTGCGGCCAACTTACTTCTGACAACGATCGGAGGACCGAAGGAGCTAACCGCT
TTTTTGCACAACATGGGGGATCATGTAACTCGCCTTGATCGTTGGGAACCGGAGCTGAATGAAGCCATAC
CAAACGACGAGCGTGACACCACGATGCCTGTAGCAATGGCAACAACGTTGCGCAAACTATTAACTGGCGA
ACTACTTACTCTAGCTTCCCGGCAACAATTAATAGACTGGATGGAGGCGGATAAAGTTGCAGGACCACTT
CTGCGCTCGGCCCTTCCGGCTGGCTGGTTTATTGCTGATAAATCTGGAGCCGGTGAGCGTGGGTCTCGCG
GTATCATTGCAGCACTGGGGCCAGATGGTAAGCCCTCCCGTATCGTAGTTATCTACACGACGGGGAGTCA
GGCAACTATGGATGAACGAAATAGACAGATCGCTGAGATAGGTGCCTCACTGATTAAGCATTGGTAACTG
TCAGACCAAGTTTACTCATATATACTTTAGATTGATTTAAAACTTCATTTTTAATTTAAAAGGATCTAGG
TGAAGATCCTTTTTGATAATCTCATGACCAAAATCCCTTAACGTGAGTTTTCGTTCCACTGAGCGTCAGA
CCCCGTAGAAAAGATCAAAGGATCTTCTTGAGATCCTTTTTTTCTGCGCGTAATCTGCTGCTTGCAAACA
AAAAAACCACCGCTACCAGCGGTGGTTTGTTTGCCGGATCAAGAGCTACCAACTCTTTTTCCGAAGGTAA
CTGGCTTCAGCAGAGCGCAGATACCAAATACTGTTCTTCTAGTGTAGCCGTAGTTAGGCCACCACTTCAA
GAACTCTGTAGCACCGCCTACATACCTCGCTCTGCTAATCCTGTTACCAGTGGCTGCTGCCAGTGGCGAT
AAGTCGTGTCTTACCGGGTTGGACTCAAGACGATAGTTACCGGATAAGGCGCAGCGGTCGGGCTGAACGG
GGGGTTCGTGCACACAGCCCAGCTTGGAGCGAACGACCTACACCGAACTGAGATACCTACAGCGTGAGCT
ATGAGAAAGCGCCACGCTTCCCGAAGGGAGAAAGGCGGACAGGTATCCGGTAAGCGGCAGGGTCGGAACA
GGAGAGCGCACGAGGGAGCTTCCAGGGGGAAACGCCTGGTATCTTTATAGTCCTGTCGGGTTTCGCCACC
TCTGACTTGAGCGTCGATTTTTGTGATGCTCGTCAGGGGGGCGGAGCCTATGGAAAAACGCCAGCAACGC
GGCCTTTTTACGGTTCCTGGCCTTTTGCTGGCCTTTTGCTCACATGTTCTTTCCTGCGTTATCCCCTGAT
TCTGTGGATAACCGTATTACCGCCTTTGAGTGAGCTGATACCGCTCGCCGCAGCCGAACGACCGAGCGCA
GCGAGTCAGTGAGCGAGGAAGCGGAAGAGCGCCCAATACGCAAACCGCCTCTCCCCGCGCGTTGGCCGAT
TCATTAATGCAGCTGGCACGACAGGTTTCCCGACTGGAAAGCGGGCAGTGAGCGCAACGCAATTAATGTG
AGTTAGCTCACTCATTAGGCACCCCAGGCTTTACACTTTATGCTTCCGGCTCGTATGTTGTGTGGAATTG
TGAGCGGATAACAATTTCACACAGGAAACAGCTATGACCATGATTACGCCAAGCGCGCAATTAACCCTCA
CTAAAGGGAACAAAAGCTGGAGCTGCAAGC
