>Addgene plasmid #141615 | TFORF0428 | depositor partial sequence | sequence record 276982 | Insert
ACCGCCACCATGGACGAGCAGCCCAGGCTGATGCATTCCCATGCTGGGGTCGGGATGGCCGGACACCCCG
GCCTGTCCCAGCACTTGCAGGATGGGGCCGGAGGGACCGAGGGGGAGGGCGGGAGGAAGCAGGACATTGG
AGACATTTTACAGCAAATTATGACCATCACAGACCAGAGTTTGGATGAGGCGCAGGCCAGAAAACATGCT
TTAAACTGCCACAGAATGAAGCCTGCCTTGTTTAATGTGTTGTGTGAAATCAAAGAAAAAACAGTTTTGA
GTATCCGAGGAGCCCAGGAGGAGGAACCCACAGACCCCCAGCTGATGCGGCTGGACAACATGCTGTTAGC
GGAAGGCGTGGCGGGGCCTGAGAAGGGCGGAGGGTCGGCGGCAGCGGCGGCAGCGGCGGCGGCTTCTGGA
GGGGCAGGTTCAGACAACTCAGTGGAGCATTCAGATTACAGAGCCAAACTCTCACAGATCAGACAAATCT
ACCATACGGAGCTGGAGAAATACGAGCAGGCCTGCAACGAGTTCACCACCCACGTGATGAATCTCCTGCG
AGAGCAAAGCCGGACCAGGCCCATCTCCCCAAAGGAGATTGAGCGGATGGTCAGCATCATCCACCGCAAG
TTCAGCTCCATCCAGATGCAGCTCAAGCAGAGCACGTGCGAGGCGGTGATGATCCTGCGTTCCCGATTTC
TGGATGCGCGGCGGAAGAGACGGAATTTCAACAAGCAAGCGACAGAAATCCTGAATGAATATTTCTATTC
CCATCTCAGCAACCCTTACCCCAGTGAGGAAGCCAAAGAGGAGTTAGCCAAGAAGTGTGGCATCACAGTC
TCCCAGGTATCAAACTGGTTTGGAAATAAGCGAATCCGGTACAAGAAGAACATAGGTAAATTTCAAGAGG
AAGCCAATATTTATGCTGCCAAAACAGCTGTCACTGCTACCAATGTGTCAGCCCATGGAAGCCAAGCTAA
CTCGCCCTCAACTCCCAACTCGGCTGGTTCTTCCAGTTCTTTTAACATGTCAAACTCTGGAGATTTGTTC
ATGAGCGTGCAGTCACTCAATGGGGATTCTTACCAAGGGGCCCAGGTTGGAGCCAACGTGCAATCACAGG
TGGATACCCTTCGCCATGTTATCAGCCAGACAGGAGGATACAGTGATGGACTCGCAGCCAGTCAGATGTA
CAGTCCGCAGGGCATCAGTCACCTCCCCCGGCACCCCCGGCAAGCCCACTATCACTTCCGACTTCCAACG
TGGCATCCGTAGTAATGAACTAGTCCGTAACTTGAAAGTATTTCGATTTCTTGGCTTTATATATCTTGTG
GAAAGGACGACTACCGGGACACTACTCATGTTCC
