>Addgene plasmid #141615 | TFORF0428 | depositor partial sequence | sequence record 276983 | Barcode
CTACCGGGACACTACTCATGTTCC
